Addgene plasmid #144045: TFORF2575
Purpose: Lentiviral vector for overexpressing transcription factor ORFs with unique 24-bp barcodes. Barcodes facilitate identification of transcription factors in pooled screens.
Depositing lab: Feng Zhang. Depositing organization: Broad Institute. Publication: A transcription factor atlas of directed differentiation. Joung J, Ma S, Tay T, Geiger-Schuller KR, Kirchgatterer PC, Verdine VK, Guo B, Arias-Garcia MA, Allen WE, Singh A, Kuksenko O, Abudayyeh OO, Gootenberg JS, Fu Z, Macrae RK, Buenrostro JD, Regev A, Zhang F. Cell. 2023 Jan 5;186(1):209-229.e26. doi: 10.1016/j.cell.2022.11.026. PubMed 36608654.
Backbone
  Vector backbone: pLX_TRC317
  Backbone manufacturer: Broad Institute Genetic Perturbation Platform
  Backbone size w/o insert (bp): 8264
  Vector type: Mammalian Expression, Lentiviral
  Selectable markers: Puromycin
Growth in bacteria
  Bacterial resistance: Ampicillin, 100 μg/mL
  Growth temperature: 37°C
  Growth strain: NEB Stable
  Copy number: High Copy
Gene/Insert
  Gene/Insert name: HSF5
  Species: H. sapiens (human)
  Insert size (bp): 1892
  Entrez Gene: HSF5 (a.k.a. FLJ40311, MGC134827)
  Promoter: EF1a
  Cloning method: Unknown
  Sequencing primers: 5′ GGGTGGAGACTGAAGTTAGGCCAG; 3′ CACATAGCGTAAAAGGAGCAACATAG
Terms and licenses: Academic/Nonprofit Terms; Industry Terms: Not Available to Industry
Depositor comments: NM_001080439,ENST00000323777 . The transcription factor ORF portion of this plasmid was synthesized by Genewiz. Please test multiple small colonies in case of plasmid recombination. To make this collection available in a timely manner, a portion of this collection was not fully sequenced by Addgene. If an Addgene verified full plasmid sequence is not available, please contact us prior to placing an order to request the full sequence.
How to cite: TFORF2575 was a gift from Feng Zhang (Addgene plasmid # 144045 ; http://n2t.net/addgene:144045 ; RRID:Addgene_144045)
