[The description below was written by a language model from this plasmid's Addgene catalogue record and pLannotate feature annotations shown in this document.]
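Description:
TFORF2575 is a third-generation-style, self-inactivating lentiviral expression plasmid built on the pLX_TRC317 backbone and carrying the human transcription factor HSF5 (heat shock transcription factor 5) as its insert. It belongs to a barcoded transcription factor ORF collection in which each ORF is paired with a unique 24-bp barcode, so that individual factors can be identified by sequencing in pooled overexpression screens. In bacteria the plasmid replicates from a high-copy ColE1/pUC-type origin and is selected with ampicillin through the bla gene. An f1 origin and remnants of a lac/lacZα cloning region with T3 and T7 promoters are also present. The depositor notes that recombination can occur during propagation, as is common for LTR-containing vectors.

The viral genome is transcribed from an RSV promoter fused to a truncated HIV-1 5' LTR, followed by the Ψ packaging signal with a partial gag sequence, the RRE for Rev-dependent nuclear export, and a cPPT/CTS element. It ends in a ΔU3 3' LTR, followed by an SV40 polyadenylation signal. Between the LTRs, an SV40 early promoter drives puromycin N-acetyltransferase for selection of transduced mammalian cells, and a separate EF-1α promoter drives the HSF5 ORF, with a WPRE downstream to enhance transcript stability and expression. The annotation tool labelled the ORF by similarity to mouse Hsf5, but the catalogue entry specifies a synthesized human sequence. The barcode itself is not annotated in the feature table, so the record does not show its position. The construct is intended for stable HSF5 overexpression, for instance in directed differentiation screens.
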