Features (pLannotate 1.2.2; 31 found; start..end, strand, type, name):
      5..231     +  promoter       RSV promoter: Rous sarcoma virus enhancer/promoter
    232..412     +  LTR            5' LTR (truncated): truncated 5' long terminal repeat (LTR) from HIV-1
    459..584     +  misc_feature   HIV-1 Ψ: packaging signal of human immunodeficiency virus type 1
    568..931     +  CDS            HIV-1 gag (fragment): gag protein from human immunodeficiency virus 1; gag
   1077..1310    +  misc_feature   RRE: The Rev response element (RRE) of HIV-1 allows for Rev-dependent mRNA export from the nucleus to the cytoplasm.
   1687..1713    +  CDS            Rev (fragment): human immunodeficiency virus 1 (HIV-1) Rev protein; rev; enhances nuclear export of unspliced and incompletely spliced viral mRNAs
   1720..1743    +  promoter       SV40 promoter (fragment): SV40 early promoter
   1744..1815    +  promoter       SV40 promoter (fragment): SV40 enhancer and early promoter
   1839..1974    +  rep_origin     SV40 ori: SV40 origin of replication
   2020..2616    +  CDS            PuroR (fragment): puromycin N-acetyltransferase; pac from Streptomyces; confers resistance to puromycin
   2665..2782    +  misc_feature   cPPT/CTS: central polypurine tract and central termination sequence of HIV-1
   2847..2913    +  CDS            small t antigen (fragment): SV40 (simian virus 40) small t antigen
   2920..4098    +  promoter       EF-1α promoter: strong constitutive promoter for human elongation factor EF-1α
   4118..5902    +  CDS            Hsf5: HSF5_MOUSE - Also known as Gm739. Experimental evidence at protein level: Swiss-Prot protein existence level 1. May act as a transcriptional factor. From Mus musculus (Mouse).
   5918..5971    +  promoter       U6 promoter (fragment): RNA polymerase III promoter for human U6 snRNA
   6013..6601    +  misc_feature   WPRE: woodchuck hepatitis virus posttranscriptional regulatory element
   6652..6671    +  misc_feature   cPPT/CTS (fragment): central polypurine tract and central termination sequence of HIV-1
   6673..6906    +  LTR            3' LTR (ΔU3): self-inactivating 3' long terminal repeat (LTR) from HIV-1
   6984..7105    +  polyA_signal   SV40 poly(A) signal: SV40 polyadenylation signal
   7145..7280    +  rep_origin     SV40 ori: SV40 origin of replication
   7301..7319    -  promoter       T7 promoter: promoter for bacteriophage T7 RNA polymerase
   7327..7482    +  CDS            lacZα (fragment): LacZα fragment of β-galactosidase; lacZ fragment
   7487..7915    +  rep_origin     f1 ori (sequence partly withheld): f1 bacteriophage origin of replication; arrow indicates direction of (+) strand synthesis
   7968..8072    +  promoter       AmpR promoter: bla
   8073..8933    +  CDS            AmpR: β-lactamase; bla; confers resistance to ampicillin, carbenicillin, and related antibiotics
   9104..9692    +  rep_origin     ori: high-copy-number ColE1/pMB1/pBR322/pUC origin of replication
   9875..9967    +  CDS            lacI (fragment): lac repressor; lacI; The lac repressor binds to the lac operator to inhibit transcription in E. coli. This inhibition can be relieved by adding lactose or isopropyl-β-D-thiogalactopyranoside (IPTG).
   9980..10001   +  protein_bind   CAP binding site: CAP binding activates transcription in the presence of cAMP. E. coli catabolite activator protein
  10016..10046   +  promoter       lac promoter: promoter for the E. coli lac operon
  10054..10070   +  protein_bind   lac operator: The lac repressor binds to the lac operator to inhibit transcription in E. coli. This inhibition can be relieved by adding lactose or isopropyl-β-D-thiogalactopyranoside (IPTG). lac repressor encoded by lacI
  10115..10133   +  promoter       T3 promoter: promoter for bacteriophage T3 RNA polymerase
>Addgene plasmid #144045 | TFORF2575 | addgene full sequence | sequence record 400512 | Addgene NGS Result
TTAATGTAGTCTTATGCAATACTCTTGTAGTCTTGCAACATGGTAACGATGAGTTAGCAACATGCCTTAC
AAGGAGAGAAAAAGCACCGTGCATGCCGATTGGTGGAAGTAAGGTGGTACGATCGTGCCTTATTAGGAAG
GCAACAGACGGGTCTGACATGGATTGGACGAACCACTGAATTGCCGCATTGCAGAGATATTGTATTTAAG
TGCCTAGCTCGATACATAAACGGGTCTCTCTGGTTAGACCAGATCTGAGCCTGGGAGCTCTCTGGCTAAC
TAGGGAACCCACTGCTTAAGCCTCAATAAAGCTTGCCTTGAGTGCTTCAAGTAGTGTGTGCCCGTCTGTT
GTGTGACTCTGGTAACTAGAGATCCCTCAGACCCTTTTAGTCAGTGTGGAAAATCTCTAGCAGTGGCGCC
CGAACAGGGACTTGAAAGCGAAAGGGAAACCAGAGGAGCTCTCTCGACGCAGGACTCGGCTTGCTGAAGC
GCGCACGGCAAGAGGCGAGGGGCGGCGACTGGTGAGTACGCCAAAAATTTTGACTAGCGGAGGCTAGAAG
GAGAGAGATGGGTGCGAGAGCGTCAGTATTAAGCGGGGGAGAATTAGATCGCGATGGGAAAAAATTCGGT
TAAGGCCAGGGGGAAAGAAAAAATATAAATTAAAACATATAGTATGGGCAAGCAGGGAGCTAGAACGATT
CGCAGTTAATCCTGGCCTGTTAGAAACATCAGAAGGCTGTAGACAAATACTGGGACAGCTACAACCATCC
CTTCAGACAGGATCAGAAGAACTTAGATCATTATATAATACAGTAGCAACCCTCTATTGTGTGCATCAAA
GGATAGAGATAAAAGACACCAAGGAAGCTTTAGACAAGATAGAGGAAGAGCAAAACAAAAGTAAGACCAC
CGCACAGCAAGCGGCCGCTGATCTTCAGACCTGGAGGAGGAGATATGAGGGACAATTGGAGAAGTGAATT
ATATAAATATAAAGTAGTAAAAATTGAACCATTAGGAGTAGCACCCACCAAGGCAAAGAGAAGAGTGGTG
CAGAGAGAAAAAAGAGCAGTGGGAATAGGAGCTTTGTTCCTTGGGTTCTTGGGAGCAGCAGGAAGCACTA
TGGGCGCAGCGTCAATGACGCTGACGGTACAGGCCAGACAATTATTGTCTGGTATAGTGCAGCAGCAGAA
CAATTTGCTGAGGGCTATTGAGGCGCAACAGCATCTGTTGCAACTCACAGTCTGGGGCATCAAGCAGCTC
CAGGCAAGAATCCTGGCTGTGGAAAGATACCTAAAGGATCAACAGCTCCTGGGGATTTGGGGTTGCTCTG
GAAAACTCATTTGCACCACTGCTGTGCCTTGGAATGCTAGTTGGAGTAATAAATCTCTGGAACAGATTTG
GAATCACACGACCTGGATGGAGTGGGACAGAGAAATTAACAATTACACAAGCTTAATACACTCCTTAATT
GAAGAATCGCAAAACCAGCAAGAAAAGAATGAACAAGAATTATTGGAATTAGATAAATGGGCAAGTTTGT
GGAATTGGTTTAACATAACAAATTGGCTGTGGTATATAAAATTATTCATAATGATAGTAGGAGGCTTGGT
AGGTTTAAGAATAGTTTTTGCTGTACTTTCTATAGTGAATAGAGTTAGGCAGGGATATTCACCATTATCG
TTTCAGACCCACCTCCCAACCCCGAGGGGACCCATGCATTGCATCTCAATTAGTCAGCAACCAGGTGTGG
AAAGTCCCCAGGCTCCCCAGCAGGCAGAAGTATGCAAAGCATGCGTCTCAATTAGTCAGCAACCATAGTC
CCGCCCCTAACTCCGCCCATCCCGCCCCTAACTCCGCCCAGTTCCGCCCATTCTCCGCCCCATGGCTGAC
TAATTTTTTTTATTTATGCAGAGGCCGAGGCCGCCTCGGCCTCTGAGCTATTCCAGAAGTAGTGAGGAGG
CTTTTTTGGAGGCCTAGGCTTTTGCAAAAAGCTTTCTAGAGGTACCACCGGAGCTTACCATGACCGAGTA
CAAGCCCACGGTGCGCCTCGCCACCCGCGACGACGTCCCCAGGGCCGTACGCACCCTCGCCGCCGCGTTC
GCCGACTACCCCGCCACGCGCCACACCGTCGATCCGGACCGCCACATCGAGCGGGTCACCGAGCTGCAAG
AACTCTTCCTCACGCGCGTCGGGCTCGACATCGGCAAGGTGTGGGTCGCGGACGACGGCGCCGCCGTGGC
GGTCTGGACCACGCCGGAGAGCGTCGAAGCGGGGGCGGTGTTCGCCGAGATCGGCCCGCGCATGGCCGAG
TTGAGCGGTTCCCGGCTGGCCGCGCAGCAACAGATGGAAGGCCTCCTGGCGCCGCACCGGCCCAAGGAGC
CCGCGTGGTTCCTGGCCACCGTCGGCGTCTCGCCCGACCACCAGGGCAAGGGTCTGGGCAGCGCCGTCGT
GCTCCCCGGAGTGGAGGCGGCCGAGCGCGCCGGGGTGCCCGCCTTCCTGGAGACCTCCGCGCCCCGCAAC
CTCCCCTTCTACGAGCGGCTCGGCTTCACCGTCACCGCCGACGTCGAGGTGCCCGAAGGACCGCGCACCT
GGTGCATGACCCGCAAGCCCGGTGCCAGTTAACGAATTCTAGATCTTGAGACAAATGGCAGTATTCATCC
ACAATTTTAAAAGAAAAGGGGGGATTGGGGGGTACAGTGCAGGGGAAAGAATAGTAGACATAATAGCAAC
AGACATACAAACTAAAGAATTACAAAAACAAATTACAAAAATTCAAAATTTTCGGGTTTATTACAGGGAC
AGCAGAGATCCACTTTGGCGCCGGCTCGAGGCCTGCAGGTGCAAAGATGGATAAAGTTTTAAACAGAGAG
GAATCTTTGCAGCTAATGGACCTTCTAGGTCTTGAAAGGAGTGGGAATTGGCTCCGGTGCCCGTCAGTGG
GCAGAGCGCACATCGCCCACAGTCCCCGAGAAGTTGGGGGGAGGGGTCGGCAATTGAACCGGTGCCTAGA
GAAGGTGGCGCGGGGTAAACTGGGAAAGTGATGTCGTGTACTGGCTCCGCCTTTTTCCCGAGGGTGGGGG
AGAACCGTATATAAGTGCAGTAGTCGCCGTGAACGTTCTTTTTCGCAACGGGTTTGCCGCCAGAACACAG
GTAAGTGCCGTGTGTGGTTCCCGCGGGCCTGGCCTCTTTACGGGTTATGGCCCTTGCGTGCCTTGAATTA
CTTCCACCTGGCTGCAGTACGTGATTCTTGATCCCGAGCTTCGGGTTGGAAGTGGGTGGGAGAGTTCGAG
GCCTTGCGCTTAAGGAGCCCCTTCGCCTCGTGCTTGAGTTGAGGCCTGGCCTGGGCGCTGGGGCCGCCGC
GTGCGAATCTGGTGGCACCTTCGCGCCTGTCTCGCTGCTTTCGATAAGTCTCTAGCCATTTAAAATTTTT
GATGACCTGCTGCGACGCTTTTTTTCTGGCAAGATAGTCTTGTAAATGCGGGCCAAGATCTGCACACTGG
TATTTCGGTTTTTGGGGCCGCGGGCGGCGACGGGGCCCGTGCGTCCCAGCGCACATGTTCGGCGAGGCGG
GGCCTGCGAGCGCGGCCACCGAGAATCGGACGGGGGTAGTCTCAAGCTGGCCGGCCTGCTCTGGTGCCTG
GCCTCGCGCCGCCGTGTATCGCCCCGCCCTGGGCGGCAAGGCTGGCCCGGTCGGCACCAGTTGCGTGAGC
GGAAAGATGGCCGCTTCCCGGCCCTGCTGCAGGGAGCTCAAAATGGAGGACGCGGCGCTCGGGAGAGCGG
GCGGGTGAGTCACCCACACAAAGGAAAAGGGCCTTTCCGTCCTCAGCCGTCGCTTCATGTGACTCCACGG
AGTACCGGGCGCCGTCCAGGCACCTCGATTAGTTCTCGAGCTTTTGGAGTACGTCGTCTTTAGGTTGGGG
GGAGGGGTTTTATGCGATGGAGTTTCCCCACACTGAGTGGGTGGAGACTGAAGTTAGGCCAGCTTGGCAC
TTGATGTAATTCTCCTTGGAATTTGCCCTTTTTGAGTTTGGATCTTGGTTCATTCTCAAGCCTCAGACAG
TGGTTCAAAGTTTTTTTCTTCCATTTCAGGTGTCGTGAGGCTAGCACCGCCACCATGGAGGCGCTGCTCT
CCACCCCCATCAACCCCAACAACTTCCCCGCCAAGCTGTGGCGCCTGGTGAACAGCCCGCGCTACCGCTC
CATCCGCTGGGACGGCCGCGGCGAGGGGCTGCTTATCGATCAGCCGCTCTTCGAGGCCGAGCTGCTCAGC
CCGCCCGGGCCGGGGGGCGGTGGCGGGACTGCGGGGGCCGGGGCCGAGCCCGAGCTCTTCAAAACCACCA
GCTTCACCAGCTTCATCCGCCAGCTCAACCTCTACGGCTTCCGCAAGGTGGTGCTGGGCGGGCCGGGGGG
CGGCAAACCGGCAGGCAATGGGCCGCTCCATCACTTCCACAACCCGCACTTCCGCCGCGACCAGCCACAG
CTGCTCGTGCACCTCAAGCGCCTCACCAGCGCCAACAAGGCCAAGCTGGCGGCCGGCCTGGAGGTGCCCT
GCCGCCCGCCCAACCGCTTCCAGCGGCTGCTCATCACCTCGGCCTCCGCCGCCACCGCGCCACTGCAGCA
CCAGCAGCCGCCGCCGCCCGCGGGGCCCCGGCCCGAGCCGCACGGACCAGTGGCTGTAGGACAATTTCAC
CGGTCATTTCGTCGAGATAGTTTGTCTCCTTACTCCTGTGTATCAACTCCATCCCACGACCACAGTACTT
ACCCTCTGAAAGGTTTAGATCGGACCCCAGTTCCTCATAGAATATGGCAGAACTCCCTTGGAATGCATCC
TGGACAAGTGGAGACATCTCCCACATTTTCAGATAAAGGGGTTCCGTTTCCTGTACTCCAGAGGTTTCCA
ACTGAGGTTACCTATACACTGCAGCCCAGCACCACATCTGTACATGTTCAACAAGGTCCTCAAACAATGG
TCAGCTCCTCCCAAAAATACAGTAACTACACACCCTCAGCACAGTACTCGCAAGCCTACTATCCAACAGC
TGTGCTACAGTGCTGTTCTCCTACCCACATGGATGCTCTAAGTAGTTGTGTCACTCCCACTGCCTCTTCC
TATGCACACTGCAACTACTTCCAGAATCCTTCAATGCAGTCCTCCTATCCAGTTGAATTTTTGCCTTCCA
ATTGGCCCTGCAGTACTACTGATGAAAATACAAAGACAGAAGTAAACCTAGAGGCTGTCTTTCAGATAGT
TGATGAGTTGCATTCCTCCCCTAAATTGGAGATGGTAAAGGTGGAGCCTGTTGAGAATCAGTGCCCAACA
TCTCCGTCTTACAGAGGCCAACACATTTTAGCTAATTCTAACAACAGCAATCCATGTTCTGCAAGTCAGG
CTAGCCAGCTGGAGCCACTTACTCCTGTAGGCTCAGATATTATGTCTTTTGTGGTTGGAACAGAACAAGC
AGTTGCCTGCTCTCTACCACAGTCACCTGAGTACATCTATACCATCCACACAGCTCAGCCTGTTGAAAAT
AGCACAATACAGGAATCTGCAGCCATCCAGCAAGCTCATGTCAAACTGAAGGAGCACCTAAATCATAATC
CATCTCCATCTTCAGTAGTATTTGTGCAGGAAGGGCCACCATTCAGCACACACCAGGTGGATGCCAACAT
AAAATGCCAGACCAGTTCACGTGAGAATATCTTGCCGTCAGAACAGATGGGATTCCTCATTTCAGAAATG
GGGCCTGCTAGCAAGCCTAGTGAAGACACAGGTTTAGCCACTCCAGCCAGATACAGAGAGCACAGAAGCA
ACTCACAACAAGGAAAGTCCCCTGATCTTCATCTGCTGGTGGACGTGGCCTGCAAGCAGGAGCGCTTTCC
AAAGGAGGAAGAATTAAAAGAGTAGTAATGAACTAGTCCGTAACTTGAAAGTATTTCGATTTCTTGGCTT
TATATATCTTGTGGAAAGGACGAGGGCGTAACATGGTTAGACATAACACGCGTTAAGTCGACAATCAACC
TCTGGATTACAAAATTTGTGAAAGATTGACTGGTATTCTTAACTATGTTGCTCCTTTTACGCTATGTGGA
TACGCTGCTTTAATGCCTTTGTATCATGCTATTGCTTCCCGTATGGCTTTCATTTTCTCCTCCTTGTATA
AATCCTGGTTGCTGTCTCTTTATGAGGAGTTGTGGCCCGTTGTCAGGCAACGTGGCGTGGTGTGCACTGT
GTTTGCTGACGCAACCCCCACTGGTTGGGGCATTGCCACCACCTGTCAGCTCCTTTCCGGGACTTTCGCT
TTCCCCCTCCCTATTGCCACGGCGGAACTCATCGCCGCCTGCCTTGCCCGCTGCTGGACAGGGGCTCGGC
TGTTGGGCACTGACAATTCCGTGGTGTTGTCGGGGAAATCATCGTCCTTTCCTTGGCTGCTCGCCTGTGT
TGCCACCTGGATTCTGCGCGGGACGTCCTTCTGCTACGTCCCTTCGGCCCTCAATCCAGCGGACCTTCCT
TCCCGCGGCCTGCTGCCGGCTCTGCGGCCTCTTCCGCGTCTTCGCCTTCGCCCTCAGACGAGTCGGATCT
CCCTTTGGGCCGCCTCCCCGCGTCGACTTTAAGACCAATGACTTACAAGGCAGCTGTAGATCTTAGCCAC
TTTTTAAAAGAAAAGGGGGGACTGGAAGGGCTAATTCACTCCCAACGAAGACAAGATCTGCTTTTTGCTT
GTACTGGGTCTCTCTGGTTAGACCAGATCTGAGCCTGGGAGCTCTCTGGCTAACTAGGGAACCCACTGCT
TAAGCCTCAATAAAGCTTGCCTTGAGTGCTTCAAGTAGTGTGTGCCCGTCTGTTGTGTGACTCTGGTAAC
TAGAGATCCCTCAGACCCTTTTAGTCAGTGTGGAAAATCTCTAGCAGTACGTATAGTAGTTCATGTCATC
TTATTATTCAGTATTTATAACTTGCAAAGAAATGAATATCAGAGAGTGAGAGGAACTTGTTTATTGCAGC
TTATAATGGTTACAAATAAAGCAATAGCATCACAAATTTCACAAATAAAGCATTTTTTTCACTGCATTCT
AGTTGTGGTTTGTCCAAACTCATCAATGTATCTTATCATGTCTGGCTCTAGCTATCCCGCCCCTAACTCC
GCCCATCCCGCCCCTAACTCCGCCCAGTTCCGCCCATTCTCCGCCCCATGGCTGACTAATTTTTTTTATT
TATGCAGAGGCCGAGGCCGCCTCGGCCTCTGAGCTATTCCAGAAGTAGTGAGGAGGCTTTTTTGGAGGCC
TAGGGACGTACCCAATTCGCCCTATAGTGAGTCGTATTACGCGCGCTCACTGGCCGTCGTTTTACAACGT
CGTGACTGGGAAAACCCTGGCGTTACCCAACTTAATCGCCTTGCAGCACATCCCCCTTTCGCCAGCTGGC
GTAATAGCGAAGAGGCCCGCACCGATCGCCCTTCCCAACAGTTGCGCAGCCTGAATGGCGAATGGG
[124 nt withheld, positions 7487-7610]
C
[91 nt withheld, positions 7612-7702]
A
[49 nt withheld, positions 7704-7752]
CCTTTGACGTTGGAGTCCACGTTCTTT
[37 nt withheld, positions 7780-7816]
ACCCTATCTCGGTCTATTCTTTTGATTTATAAGGGATTTTGCCGATTTCGGCCTATTGGTTAAAAAATGA
GCTGATTTAACAAAAATTTAACGCGAATTTTAACAAAATATTAACGCTTACAATTTAGGTGGCACTTTTC
GGGGAAATGTGCGCGGAACCCCTATTTGTTTATTTTTCTAAATACATTCAAATATGTATCCGCTCATGAG
ACAATAACCCTGATAAATGCTTCAATAATATTGAAAAAGGAAGAGTATGAGTATTCAACATTTCCGTGTC
GCCCTTATTCCCTTTTTTGCGGCATTTTGCCTTCCTGTTTTTGCTCACCCAGAAACGCTGGTGAAAGTAA
AAGATGCTGAAGATCAGTTGGGTGCACGAGTGGGTTACATCGAACTGGATCTCAACAGCGGTAAGATCCT
TGAGAGTTTTCGCCCCGAAGAACGTTTTCCAATGATGAGCACTTTTAAAGTTCTGCTATGTGGCGCGGTA
TTATCCCGTATTGACGCCGGGCAAGAGCAACTCGGTCGCCGCATACACTATTCTCAGAATGACTTGGTTG
AGTACTCACCAGTCACAGAAAAGCATCTTACGGATGGCATGACAGTAAGAGAATTATGCAGTGCTGCCAT
AACCATGAGTGATAACACTGCGGCCAACTTACTTCTGACAACGATCGGAGGACCGAAGGAGCTAACCGCT
TTTTTGCACAACATGGGGGATCATGTAACTCGCCTTGATCGTTGGGAACCGGAGCTGAATGAAGCCATAC
CAAACGACGAGCGTGACACCACGATGCCTGTAGCAATGGCAACAACGTTGCGCAAACTATTAACTGGCGA
ACTACTTACTCTAGCTTCCCGGCAACAATTAATAGACTGGATGGAGGCGGATAAAGTTGCAGGACCACTT
CTGCGCTCGGCCCTTCCGGCTGGCTGGTTTATTGCTGATAAATCTGGAGCCGGTGAGCGTGGGTCTCGCG
GTATCATTGCAGCACTGGGGCCAGATGGTAAGCCCTCCCGTATCGTAGTTATCTACACGACGGGGAGTCA
GGCAACTATGGATGAACGAAATAGACAGATCGCTGAGATAGGTGCCTCACTGATTAAGCATTGGTAACTG
TCAGACCAAGTTTACTCATATATACTTTAGATTGATTTAAAACTTCATTTTTAATTTAAAAGGATCTAGG
TGAAGATCCTTTTTGATAATCTCATGACCAAAATCCCTTAACGTGAGTTTTCGTTCCACTGAGCGTCAGA
CCCCGTAGAAAAGATCAAAGGATCTTCTTGAGATCCTTTTTTTCTGCGCGTAATCTGCTGCTTGCAAACA
AAAAAACCACCGCTACCAGCGGTGGTTTGTTTGCCGGATCAAGAGCTACCAACTCTTTTTCCGAAGGTAA
CTGGCTTCAGCAGAGCGCAGATACCAAATACTGTTCTTCTAGTGTAGCCGTAGTTAGGCCACCACTTCAA
GAACTCTGTAGCACCGCCTACATACCTCGCTCTGCTAATCCTGTTACCAGTGGCTGCTGCCAGTGGCGAT
AAGTCGTGTCTTACCGGGTTGGACTCAAGACGATAGTTACCGGATAAGGCGCAGCGGTCGGGCTGAACGG
GGGGTTCGTGCACACAGCCCAGCTTGGAGCGAACGACCTACACCGAACTGAGATACCTACAGCGTGAGCT
ATGAGAAAGCGCCACGCTTCCCGAAGGGAGAAAGGCGGACAGGTATCCGGTAAGCGGCAGGGTCGGAACA
GGAGAGCGCACGAGGGAGCTTCCAGGGGGAAACGCCTGGTATCTTTATAGTCCTGTCGGGTTTCGCCACC
TCTGACTTGAGCGTCGATTTTTGTGATGCTCGTCAGGGGGGCGGAGCCTATGGAAAAACGCCAGCAACGC
GGCCTTTTTACGGTTCCTGGCCTTTTGCTGGCCTTTTGCTCACATGTTCTTTCCTGCGTTATCCCCTGAT
TCTGTGGATAACCGTATTACCGCCTTTGAGTGAGCTGATACCGCTCGCCGCAGCCGAACGACCGAGCGCA
GCGAGTCAGTGAGCGAGGAAGCGGAAGAGCGCCCAATACGCAAACCGCCTCTCCCCGCGCGTTGGCCGAT
TCATTAATGCAGCTGGCACGACAGGTTTCCCGACTGGAAAGCGGGCAGTGAGCGCAACGCAATTAATGTG
AGTTAGCTCACTCATTAGGCACCCCAGGCTTTACACTTTATGCTTCCGGCTCGTATGTTGTGTGGAATTG
TGAGCGGATAACAATTTCACACAGGAAACAGCTATGACCATGATTACGCCAAGCGCGCAATTAACCCTCA
CTAAAGGGAACAAAAGCTGGAGCTGCAAGC
