>Addgene plasmid #144045 | TFORF2575 | depositor partial sequence | sequence record 284259 | Insert
ACCGCCACCATGGAGGCGCTGCTCTCCACCCCCATCAACCCCAACAACTTCCCCGCCAAGCTGTGGCGCC
TGGTGAACAGCCCGCGCTACCGCTCCATCCGCTGGGACGGCCGCGGCGAGGGGCTGCTTATCGATCAGCC
GCTCTTCGAGGCCGAGCTGCTCAGCCCGCCCGGGCCGGGGGGCGGTGGCGGGACTGCGGGGGCCGGGGCC
GAGCCCGAGCTCTTCAAAACCACCAGCTTCACCAGCTTCATCCGCCAGCTCAACCTCTACGGCTTCCGCA
AGGTGGTGCTGGGCGGGCCGGGGGGCGGCAAACCGGCAGGCAATGGGCCGCTCCATCACTTCCACAACCC
GCACTTCCGCCGCGACCAGCCACAGCTGCTCGTGCACCTCAAGCGCCTCACCAGCGCCAACAAGGCCAAG
CTGGCGGCCGGCCTGGAGGTGCCCTGCCGCCCGCCCAACCGCTTCCAGCGGCTGCTCATCACCTCGGCCT
CCGCCGCCACCGCGCCACTGCAGCACCAGCAGCCGCCGCCGCCCGCGGGGCCCCGGCCCGAGCCGCACGG
ACCAGTGGCTGTAGGACAATTTCACCGGTCATTTCGTCGAGATAGTTTGTCTCCTTACTCCTGTGTATCA
ACTCCATCCCACGACCACAGTACTTACCCTCTGAAAGGTTTAGATCGGACCCCAGTTCCTCATAGAATAT
GGCAGAACTCCCTTGGAATGCATCCTGGACAAGTGGAGACATCTCCCACATTTTCAGATAAAGGGGTTCC
GTTTCCTGTACTCCAGAGGTTTCCAACTGAGGTTACCTATACACTGCAGCCCAGCACCACATCTGTACAT
GTTCAACAAGGTCCTCAAACAATGGTCAGCTCCTCCCAAAAATACAGTAACTACACACCCTCAGCACAGT
ACTCGCAAGCCTACTATCCAACAGCTGTGCTACAGTGCTGTTCTCCTACCCACATGGATGCTCTAAGTAG
TTGTGTCACTCCCACTGCCTCTTCCTATGCACACTGCAACTACTTCCAGAATCCTTCAATGCAGTCCTCC
TATCCAGTTGAATTTTTGCCTTCCAATTGGCCCTGCAGTACTACTGATGAAAATACAAAGACAGAAGTAA
ACCTAGAGGCTGTCTTTCAGATAGTTGATGAGTTGCATTCCTCCCCTAAATTGGAGATGGTAAAGGTGGA
GCCTGTTGAGAATCAGTGCCCAACATCTCCGTCTTACAGAGGCCAACACATTTTAGCTAATTCTAACAAC
AGCAATCCATGTTCTGCAAGTCAGGCTAGCCAGCTGGAGCCACTTACTCCTGTAGGCTCAGATATTATGT
CTTTTGTGGTTGGAACAGAACAAGCAGTTGCCTGCTCTCTACCACAGTCACCTGAGTACATCTATACCAT
CCACACAGCTCAGCCTGTTGAAAATAGCACAATACAGGAATCTGCAGCCATCCAGCAAGCTCATGTCAAA
CTGAAGGAGCACCTAAATCATAATCCATCTCCATCTTCAGTAGTATTTGTGCAGGAAGGGCCACCATTCA
GCACACACCAGGTGGATGCCAACATAAAATGCCAGACCAGTTCACGTGAGAATATCTTGCCGTCAGAACA
GATGGGATTCCTCATTTCAGAAATGGGGCCTGCTAGCAAGCCTAGTGAAGACACAGGTTTAGCCACTCCA
GCCAGATACAGAGAGCACAGAAGCAACTCACAACAAGGAAAGTCCCCTGATCTTCATCTGCTGGTGGACG
TGGCCTGCAAGCAGGAGCGCTTTCCAAAGGAGGAAGAATTAAAAGAGTAGTAATGAACTAGTCCGTAACT
TGAAAGTATTTCGATTTCTTGGCTTTATATATCTTGTGGAAAGGACGAGGGCGTAACATGGTTAGACATA
AC
