>Addgene plasmid #144045 | TFORF2575 | depositor partial sequence | sequence record 284260 | Barcode
GGGCGTAACATGGTTAGACATAAC
